>Addgene plasmid #90908 | TBCB E11.4 gRNA | addgene full sequence | sequence record 183223 | Addgene NGS Result
CGAGGAAGCGGAAGAGCGCCCAATACGCAAACCGCCTCTCCCCGCGCGTTGGCCGATTCATTAATGCAGC
TGGCACGACAGGTTTCCCGACTGGAAAGCGGGCAGTGAGCGCAACGCAATTAATGTGAGTTAGCTCACTC
ATTAGGCACCCCAGGCTTTACACTTTATGCTTCCGGCTCGTATGTTGTGTGGAATTGTGAGCGGATAACA
ATTTCACACAGGAAACAGCTATGACCATGATTACGCCAAGCGCGCAATTAACCCTCACTAAAGGGAACAA
AAGCTGGAGCTGCAAGCTTAATGTAGTCTTATGCAATACTCTTGTAGTCTTGCAACATGGTAACGATGAG
TTAGCAACATGCCTTACAAGGAGAGAAAAAGCACCGTGCATGCCGATTGGTGGAAGTAAGGTGGTACGAT
CGTGCCTTATTAGGAAGGCAACAGACGGGTCTGACATGGATTGGACGAACCACTGAATTGCCGCATTGCA
GAGATATTGTATTTAAGTGCCTAGCTCGATACATAAACGGGTCTCTCTGGTTAGACCAGATCTGAGCCTG
GGAGCTCTCTGGCTAACTAGGGAACCCACTGCTTAAGCCTCAATAAAGCTTGCCTTGAGTGCTTCAAGTA
GTGTGTGCCCGTCTGTTGTGTGACTCTGGTAACTAGAGATCCCTCAGACCCTTTTAGTCAGTGTGGAAAA
TCTCTAGCAGTGGCGCCCGAACAGGGACTTGAAAGCGAAAGGGAAACCAGAGGAGCTCTCTCGACGCAGG
ACTCGGCTTGCTGAAGCGCGCACGGCAAGAGGCGAGGGGCGGCGACTGGTGAGTACGCCAAAAATTTTGA
CTAGCGGAGGCTAGAAGGAGAGAGATGGGTGCGAGAGCGTCAGTATTAAGCGGGGGAGAATTAGATCGCG
ATGGGAAAAAATTCGGTTAAGGCCAGGGGGAAAGAAAAAATATAAATTAAAACATATAGTATGGGCAAGC
AGGGAGCTAGAACGATTCGCAGTTAATCCTGGCCTGTTAGAAACATCAGAAGGCTGTAGACAAATACTGG
GACAGCTACAACCATCCCTTCAGACAGGATCAGAAGAACTTAGATCATTATATAATACAGTAGCAACCCT
CTATTGTGTGCATCAAAGGATAGAGATAAAAGACACCAAGGAAGCTTTAGACAAGATAGAGGAAGAGCAA
AACAAAAGTAAGACCACCGCACAGCAAGCGGCCGCTGATCTTCAGACCTGGAGGAGGAGATATGAGGGAC
AATTGGAGAAGTGAATTATATAAATATAAAGTAGTAAAAATTGAACCATTAGGAGTAGCACCCACCAAGG
CAAAGAGAAGAGTGGTGCAGAGAGAAAAAAGAGCAGTGGGAATAGGAGCTTTGTTCCTTGGGTTCTTGGG
AGCAGCAGGAAGCACTATGGGCGCAGCGTCAATGACGCTGACGGTACAGGCCAGACAATTATTGTCTGGT
ATAGTGCAGCAGCAGAACAATTTGCTGAGGGCTATTGAGGCGCAACAGCATCTGTTGCAACTCACAGTCT
GGGGCATCAAGCAGCTCCAGGCAAGAATCCTGGCTGTGGAAAGATACCTAAAGGATCAACAGCTCCTGGG
GATTTGGGGTTGCTCTGGAAAACTCATTTGCACCACTGCTGTGCCTTGGAATGCTAGTTGGAGTAATAAA
TCTCTGGAACAGATTTGGAATCACACGACCTGGATGGAGTGGGACAGAGAAATTAACAATTACACAAGCT
TAATACACTCCTTAATTGAAGAATCGCAAAACCAGCAAGAAAAGAATGAACAAGAATTATTGGAATTAGA
TAAATGGGCAAGTTTGTGGAATTGGTTTAACATAACAAATTGGCTGTGGTATATAAAATTATTCATAATG
ATAGTAGGAGGCTTGGTAGGTTTAAGAATAGTTTTTGCTGTACTTTCTATAGTGAATAGAGTTAGGCAGG
GATATTCACCATTATCGTTTCAGACCCACCTCCCAACCCCGAGGGGACCCAGAGAGGGCCTATTTCCCAT
GATTCCTTCATATTTGCATATACGATACAAGGCTGTTAGAGAGATAATTAGAATTAATTTGACTGTAAAC
ACAAAGATATTAGTACAAAATACGTGACGTAGAAAGTAATAATTTCTTGGGTAGTTTGCAGTTTTAAAAT
TATGTTTTAAAATGGACTATCATATGCTTACCGTAACTTGAAAGTATTTCGATTTCTTGGCTTTATATAT
CTTGTGGAAAGGACGAAACACCGCACAAGAAGCCTACGACCAGGTTTAAGAGCTATGCTGGAAACAGCAT
AGCAAGTTTAAATAAGGCTAGTCCGTTATCAACTTGAAAAAGTGGCACCGAGTCGGTGCTTTTTTTGAAT
TCTAGATCTTGAGACAAATGGCAGTATTCATCCACAATTTTAAAAGAAAAGGGGGGATTGGGGGGTACAG
TGCAGGGGAAAGAATAGTAGACATAATAGCAACAGACATACAAACTAAAGAATTACAAAAACAAATTACA
AAAATTCAAAATTTTCGGGTTTATTACAGGGACAGCAGAGATCCACTTTGGCGCCGGCTCGAGTGGCTCC
GGTGCCCGTCAGTGGGCAGAGCGCACATCGCCCACAGTCCCCGAGAAGTTGGGGGGAGGGGTCGGCAATT
GAACCGGTGCCTAGAGAAGGTGGCGCGGGGTAAACTGGGAAAGTGATGTCGTGTACTGGCTCCGCCTTTT
TCCCGAGGGTGGGGGAGAACCGTATATAAGTGCAGTAGTCGCCGTGAACGTTCTTTTTCGCAACGGGTTT
GCCGCCAGAACACAGGTGTCGTGACGCGGGATCCGCCACCATGACCGAGTACAAGCCCACGGTGCGCCTC
GCCACCCGCGACGACGTCCCCAGGGCCGTACGCACCCTCGCCGCCGCGTTCGCCGACTACCCCGCCACGC
GCCACACCGTCGATCCGGACCGCCACATCGAGCGGGTCACCGAGCTGCAAGAACTCTTCCTCACGCGCGT
CGGGCTCGACATCGGCAAGGTGTGGGTCGCGGACGACGGCGCCGCGGTGGCGGTCTGGACCACGCCGGAG
AGCGTCGAAGCGGGGGCGGTGTTCGCCGAGATCGGCCCGCGCATGGCCGAGTTGAGCGGTTCCCGGCTGG
CCGCGCAGCAACAGATGGAAGGCCTCCTGGCGCCGCACCGGCCCAAGGAGCCCGCGTGGTTCCTGGCCAC
CGTCGGAGTCTCGCCCGACCACCAGGGCAAGGGTCTGGGCAGCGCCGTCGTGCTCCCCGGAGTGGAGGCG
GCCGAGCGCGCCGGGGTGCCCGCCTTCCTGGAGACCTCCGCGCCCCGCAACCTCCCCTTCTACGAGCGGC
TCGGCTTCACCGTCACCGCCGACGTCGAGGTGCCCGAAGGACCGCGCACCTGGTGCATGACCCGCAAGCC
CGGTGCCTGAACGCGTTAAGTCGACAATCAACCTCTGGATTACAAAATTTGTGAAAGATTGACTGGTATT
CTTAACTATGTTGCTCCTTTTACGCTATGTGGATACGCTGCTTTAATGCCTTTGTATCATGCTATTGCTT
CCCGTATGGCTTTCATTTTCTCCTCCTTGTATAAATCCTGGTTGCTGTCTCTTTATGAGGAGTTGTGGCC
CGTTGTCAGGCAACGTGGCGTGGTGTGCACTGTGTTTGCTGACGCAACCCCCACTGGTTGGGGCATTGCC
ACCACCTGTCAGCTCCTTTCCGGGACTTTCGCTTTCCCCCTCCCTATTGCCACGGCGGAACTCATCGCCG
CCTGCCTTGCCCGCTGCTGGACAGGGGCTCGGCTGTTGGGCACTGACAATTCCGTGGTGTTGTCGGGGAA
ATCATCGTCCTTTCCTTGGCTGCTCGCCTGTGTTGCCACCTGGATTCTGCGCGGGACGTCCTTCTGCTAC
GTCCCTTCGGCCCTCAATCCAGCGGACCTTCCTTCCCGCGGCCTGCTGCCGGCTCTGCGGCCTCTTCCGC
GTCTTCGCCTTCGCCCTCAGACGAGTCGGATCTCCCTTTGGGCCGCCTCCCCGCGTCGACTTTAAGACCA
ATGACTTACAAGGCAGCTGTAGATCTTAGCCACTTTTTAAAAGAAAAGGGGGGACTGGAAGGGCTAATTC
ACTCCCAACGAAGACAAGATCTGCTTTTTGCTTGTACTGGGTCTCTCTGGTTAGACCAGATCTGAGCCTG
GGAGCTCTCTGGCTAACTAGGGAACCCACTGCTTAAGCCTCAATAAAGCTTGCCTTGAGTGCTTCAAGTA
GTGTGTGCCCGTCTGTTGTGTGACTCTGGTAACTAGAGATCCCTCAGACCCTTTTAGTCAGTGTGGAAAA
TCTCTAGCAGTACGTATAGTAGTTCATGTCATCTTATTATTCAGTATTTATAACTTGCAAAGAAATGAAT
ATCAGAGAGTGAGAGGAACTTGTTTATTGCAGCTTATAATGGTTACAAATAAAGCAATAGCATCACAAAT
TTCACAAATAAAGCATTTTTTTCACTGCATTCTAGTTGTGGTTTGTCCAAACTCATCAATGTATCTTATC
ATGTCTGGCTCTAGCTATCCCGCCCCTAACTCCGCCCATCCCGCCCCTAACTCCGCCCAGTTCCGCCCAT
TCTCCGCCCCATGGCTGACTAATTTTTTTTATTTATGCAGAGGCCGAGGCCGCCTCGGCCTCTGAGCTAT
TCCAGAAGTAGTGAGGAGGCTTTTTTGGAGGCCTAGGGACGTACCCAATTCGCCCTATAGTGAGTCGTAT
TACGCGCGCTCACTGGCCGTCGTTTTACAACGTCGTGACTGGGAAAACCCTGGCGTTACCCAACTTAATC
GCCTTGCAGCACATCCCCCTTTCGCCAGCTGGCGTAATAGCGAAGAGGCCCGCACCGATCGCCCTTCCCA
ACAGTTGCGCAGCCTGAATGGCGAATGGG
[124 nt withheld, positions 4930-5053]
C
[91 nt withheld, positions 5055-5145]
A
[49 nt withheld, positions 5147-5195]
CCTTTGACGTTGGAGTCCACGTTCTTT
[37 nt withheld, positions 5223-5259]
ACCCTATCTCGGTCTATTCTTTTGATTTATAAGGGATTTTGCCGATTTCGGCCTATTGGTTAAAAAATGA
GCTGATTTAACAAAAATTTAACGCGAATTTTAACAAAATATTAACGCTTACAATTTAGGTGGCACTTTTC
GGGGAAATGTGCGCGGAACCCCTATTTGTTTATTTTTCTAAATACATTCAAATATGTATCCGCTCATGAG
ACAATAACCCTGATAAATGCTTCAATAATATTGAAAAAGGAAGAGTATGAGTATTCAACATTTCCGTGTC
GCCCTTATTCCCTTTTTTGCGGCATTTTGCCTTCCTGTTTTTGCTCACCCAGAAACGCTGGTGAAAGTAA
AAGATGCTGAAGATCAGTTGGGTGCACGAGTGGGTTACATCGAACTGGATCTCAACAGCGGTAAGATCCT
TGAGAGTTTTCGCCCCGAAGAACGTTTTCCAATGATGAGCACTTTTAAAGTTCTGCTATGTGGCGCGGTA
TTATCCCGTATTGACGCCGGGCAAGAGCAACTCGGTCGCCGCATACACTATTCTCAGAATGACTTGGTTG
AGTACTCACCAGTCACAGAAAAGCATCTTACGGATGGCATGACAGTAAGAGAATTATGCAGTGCTGCCAT
AACCATGAGTGATAACACTGCGGCCAACTTACTTCTGACAACGATCGGAGGACCGAAGGAGCTAACCGCT
TTTTTGCACAACATGGGGGATCATGTAACTCGCCTTGATCGTTGGGAACCGGAGCTGAATGAAGCCATAC
CAAACGACGAGCGTGACACCACGATGCCTGTAGCAATGGCAACAACGTTGCGCAAACTATTAACTGGCGA
ACTACTTACTCTAGCTTCCCGGCAACAATTAATAGACTGGATGGAGGCGGATAAAGTTGCAGGACCACTT
CTGCGCTCGGCCCTTCCGGCTGGCTGGTTTATTGCTGATAAATCTGGAGCCGGTGAGCGTGGGTCTCGCG
GTATCATTGCAGCACTGGGGCCAGATGGTAAGCCCTCCCGTATCGTAGTTATCTACACGACGGGGAGTCA
GGCAACTATGGATGAACGAAATAGACAGATCGCTGAGATAGGTGCCTCACTGATTAAGCATTGGTAACTG
TCAGACCAAGTTTACTCATATATACTTTAGATTGATTTAAAACTTCATTTTTAATTTAAAAGGATCTAGG
TGAAGATCCTTTTTGATAATCTCATGACCAAAATCCCTTAACGTGAGTTTTCGTTCCACTGAGCGTCAGA
CCCCGTAGAAAAGATCAAAGGATCTTCTTGAGATCCTTTTTTTCTGCGCGTAATCTGCTGCTTGCAAACA
AAAAAACCACCGCTACCAGCGGTGGTTTGTTTGCCGGATCAAGAGCTACCAACTCTTTTTCCGAAGGTAA
CTGGCTTCAGCAGAGCGCAGATACCAAATACTGTTCTTCTAGTGTAGCCGTAGTTAGGCCACCACTTCAA
GAACTCTGTAGCACCGCCTACATACCTCGCTCTGCTAATCCTGTTACCAGTGGCTGCTGCCAGTGGCGAT
AAGTCGTGTCTTACCGGGTTGGACTCAAGACGATAGTTACCGGATAAGGCGCAGCGGTCGGGCTGAACGG
GGGGTTCGTGCACACAGCCCAGCTTGGAGCGAACGACCTACACCGAACTGAGATACCTACAGCGTGAGCT
ATGAGAAAGCGCCACGCTTCCCGAAGGGAGAAAGGCGGACAGGTATCCGGTAAGCGGCAGGGTCGGAACA
GGAGAGCGCACGAGGGAGCTTCCAGGGGGAAACGCCTGGTATCTTTATAGTCCTGTCGGGTTTCGCCACC
TCTGACTTGAGCGTCGATTTTTGTGATGCTCGTCAGGGGGGCGGAGCCTATGGAAAAACGCCAGCAACGC
GGCCTTTTTACGGTTCCTGGCCTTTTGCTGGCCTTTTGCTCACATGTTCTTTCCTGCGTTATCCCCTGAT
TCTGTGGATAACCGTATTACCGCCTTTGAGTGAGCTGATACCGCTCGCCGCAGCCGAACGACCGAGCGCA
GCGAGTCAGTGAG
Features (pLannotate 1.2.2; 27 found; start..end, strand, type, name):
     16..108     +  CDS            lacI (fragment): lac repressor; lacI; The lac repressor binds to the lac operator to inhibit transcription in E. coli. This inhibition can be relieved by adding lactose or isopropyl-β-D-thiogalactopyranoside (IPTG).
    121..142     +  protein_bind   CAP binding site: CAP binding activates transcription in the presence of cAMP. E. coli catabolite activator protein
    157..187     +  promoter       lac promoter: promoter for the E. coli lac operon
    195..211     +  protein_bind   lac operator: The lac repressor binds to the lac operator to inhibit transcription in E. coli. This inhibition can be relieved by adding lactose or isopropyl-β-D-thiogalactopyranoside (IPTG). lac repressor encoded by lacI
    256..274     +  promoter       T3 promoter: promoter for bacteriophage T3 RNA polymerase
    302..528     +  promoter       RSV promoter: Rous sarcoma virus enhancer/promoter
    529..709     +  LTR            5' LTR (truncated): truncated 5' long terminal repeat (LTR) from HIV-1
    756..881     +  misc_feature   HIV-1 Ψ: packaging signal of human immunodeficiency virus type 1
    865..1228    +  CDS            HIV-1 gag (fragment): gag protein from human immunodeficiency virus 1; gag
   1374..1607    +  misc_feature   RRE: The Rev response element (RRE) of HIV-1 allows for Rev-dependent mRNA export from the nucleus to the cytoplasm.
   1984..2010    +  CDS            Rev (fragment): human immunodeficiency virus 1 (HIV-1) Rev protein; rev; enhances nuclear export of unspliced and incompletely spliced viral mRNAs
   2014..2254    +  promoter       U6 promoter: RNA polymerase III promoter for human U6 snRNA
   2302..2369    +  misc_RNA       tracrRNA (fragment): trans-activating CRISPR RNA for the Streptococcus pyogenes CRISPR/Cas9 system
   2418..2535    +  misc_feature   cPPT/CTS: central polypurine tract and central termination sequence of HIV-1
   2604..2815    +  promoter       EF-1α core promoter: core promoter for human elongation factor EF-1α
   2841..3440    +  CDS            PuroR (fragment): puromycin N-acetyltransferase; pac from Streptomyces; confers resistance to puromycin
   3456..4044    +  misc_feature   WPRE: woodchuck hepatitis virus posttranscriptional regulatory element
   4095..4114    +  misc_feature   cPPT/CTS (fragment): central polypurine tract and central termination sequence of HIV-1
   4116..4349    +  LTR            3' LTR (ΔU3): self-inactivating 3' long terminal repeat (LTR) from HIV-1
   4427..4548    +  polyA_signal   SV40 poly(A) signal: SV40 polyadenylation signal
   4588..4723    +  rep_origin     SV40 ori: SV40 origin of replication
   4744..4762    -  promoter       T7 promoter: promoter for bacteriophage T7 RNA polymerase
   4770..4925    +  CDS            lacZα (fragment): LacZα fragment of β-galactosidase; lacZ fragment
   4930..5358    +  rep_origin     f1 ori (sequence partly withheld): f1 bacteriophage origin of replication; arrow indicates direction of (+) strand synthesis
   5411..5515    +  promoter       AmpR promoter: bla
   5516..6376    +  CDS            AmpR: β-lactamase; bla; confers resistance to ampicillin, carbenicillin, and related antibiotics
   6547..7135    +  rep_origin     ori: high-copy-number ColE1/pMB1/pBR322/pUC origin of replication
