[The description below was written by a language model from this plasmid's Addgene catalogue record and pLannotate feature annotations shown in this document.]
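Description:
TBCB E11.4 gRNA is a third-generation lentiviral CRISPR guide plasmid built on the pLenti-sgRNA backbone, carrying a single guide RNA directed against human TBCB. The guide oligonucleotide was inserted between two BsmBI sites that were destroyed during cloning, placing the spacer immediately downstream of a human U6 RNA polymerase III promoter and upstream of the S. pyogenes tracrRNA-derived scaffold. The plasmid encodes no Cas9, so the nuclease must be supplied separately in the target cells. In bacteria it is maintained through a high-copy ColE1/pUC-type origin with ampicillin resistance (AmpR). An f1 origin and remnants of the lac region, along with T3 and T7 promoters, are carried over from the parental cloning vector.

The viral cassette is arranged in the usual self-inactivating format. An RSV promoter fused to a truncated HIV-1 5' LTR drives Tat-independent genomic RNA production. It is followed by the Ψ packaging signal with a partial gag sequence, the RRE for Rev-dependent nuclear export, and a cPPT/CTS element. Downstream of the guide cassette, an EF-1α core promoter expresses puromycin N-acetyltransferase for selection of transduced mammalian cells. A WPRE enhances transcript expression ahead of the ΔU3 3' LTR, and an SV40 poly(A) signal and SV40 origin lie beyond it.

The sequenced record is 7,302 nt, which is shorter than the 9,151 bp listed for the empty backbone. The record does not explain this difference. The plasmid belongs to a series used to generate human knockout cell lines for a large-scale analysis of cell-cycle gene knockouts.
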