Addgene plasmid #90908: TBCB E11.4 gRNA
Purpose: 3rd generation lentiviral gRNA plasmid targeting human TBCB
Depositing lab: Iain Cheeseman. Depositing organization: Whitehead Institute for Biomedical Research. Publication: Large-Scale Analysis of CRISPR/Cas9 Cell-Cycle Knockouts Reveals the Diversity of p53-Dependent Responses to Cell-Cycle Defects. McKinley KL, Cheeseman IM. Dev Cell. 2017 Feb 27;40(4):405-420.e2. doi: 10.1016/j.devcel.2017.01.012. Epub 2017 Feb 16. PubMed 28216383.
Backbone
  Vector backbone: pLenti-sgRNA
  Backbone manufacturer: Eric Lander & David Sabatini labs (Addgene plasmid #71409)
  Backbone size w/o insert (bp): 9151
  Vector type: Lentiviral, CRISPR
  Selectable markers: Puromycin
Growth in bacteria
  Bacterial resistance: Ampicillin, 100 μg/mL
  Growth temperature: 37°C
  Growth strain: NEB Stable
  Copy number: Unknown
Gene/Insert
  Gene/Insert name: TBCB (Guide Designation E11.4) (alt name: pKMKO series)
  gRNA/shRNA sequence: CACCgCACAAGAAGCCTACGACCAG
  Species: H. sapiens (human)
  Promoter: U6
  Cloning method: Restriction Enzyme; 5′ cloning site BsmBI (destroyed during cloning); 3′ cloning site BsmBI (destroyed during cloning)
  Sequencing primers: 5′ hU6-F (5'-GAGGGCCTATTTCCCATGATT-3'); 3′ EF1a-R (5'-CACGGCGACTACTGCACTTA-3')
Terms and licenses: Academic/Nonprofit Terms; Industry Terms: Not Available to Industry
Depositor comments: Please note that gRNA target sequence listed is not strictly the 20nt spacer sequence, but also contains the 5' BsmBI overhang. For more information about knockout human cell lines generated using this plasmid, please see http://cellcycleknockouts.wi.mit.edu/ .
How to cite: TBCB E11.4 gRNA was a gift from Iain Cheeseman (Addgene plasmid # 90908 ; http://n2t.net/addgene:90908 ; RRID:Addgene_90908)
